>Addgene plasmid #207601 | pDWJ18 | addgene full sequence | sequence record 414385 | Addgene NGS Result
ATCGATGCATAATGTGCCTGTCAAATGGACGAAGCAGGGATTCTGCAAACCCTATGCTACTCCGTCAAGC
CGTCAATTGTCTGATTCGTTACCAATTATGACAACTTGACGGCTACATCATTCACTTTTTCTTCACAACC
GGCACGGAACTCGCTCGGGCTGGCCCCGGTGCATTTTTTAAATACCCGCGAGAAATAGAGTTGATCGTCA
AAACCAACATTGCGACCGACGGTGGCGATAGGCATCCGGGTGGTGCTCAAAAGCAGCTTCGCCTGGCTGA
TACGTTGGTCCTCGCGCCAGCTTAAGACGCTAATCCCTAACTGCTGGCGGAAAAGATGTGACAGACGCGA
CGGCGACAAGCAAACATGCTGTGCGACGCTGGCGATATCAAAATTGCTGTCTGCCAGGTGATCGCTGATG
TACTGACAAGCCTCGCGTACCCGATTATCCATCGGTGGATGGAGCGACTCGTTAATCGCTTCCATGCGCC
GCAGTAACAATTGCTCAAGCAGATTTATCGCCAGCAGCTCCGAATAGCGCCCTTCCCCTTGCCCGGCGTT
AATGATTTGCCCAAACAGGTCGCTGAAATGCGGCTGGTGCGCTTCATCCGGGCGAAAGAACCCCGTATTG
GCAAATATTGACGGCCAGTTAAGCCATTCATGCCAGTAGGCGCGCGGACGAAAGTAAACCCACTGGTGAT
ACCATTCGCGAGCCTCCGGATGACGACCGTAGTGATGAATCTCTCCTGGCGGGAACAGCAAAATATCACC
CGGTCGGCAAACAAATTCTCGTCCCTGATTTTTCACCACCCCCTGACCGCGAATGGTGAGATTGAGAATA
TAACCTTTCATTCCCAGCGGTCGGTCGATAAAAAAATCGAGATAACCGTTGGCCTCAATCGGCGTTAAAC
CCGCCACCAGATGGGCATTAAACGAGTATCCCGGCAGCAGGGGATCATTTTGCGCTTCAGCCATACTTTT
CATACTCCCGCCATTCAGAGAAGAAACCAATTGTCCATATTGCATCAGACATTGCCGTCACTGCGTCTTT
TACTGGCTCTTCTCGCTAACCAAACCGGTAACCCCGCTTATTAAAAGCATTCTGTAACAAAGCGGGACCA
AAGCCATGACAAAAACGCGTAACAAAAGTGTCTATAATCACGGCAGAAAAGTCCACATTGATTATTTGCA
CGGCGTCACACTTTGCTATGCCATAGCATTTTTATCCATAAGATTAGCGGATCCTACCTGACGCTTTTTA
TCGCAACTCTCTACTGTTTCTCCATACCCGTTTTTTTGGGCTAGCAGGAGGAATTCACCATGGTACCCGG
GGATCCTCTAGATTTAAGAAGGAGATATACATATGAGTAAAGGAGAAGAACTTTTCACTGGAGTTGTCCC
AATTCTTGTTGAATTAGATGGTGATGTTAATGGGCACAAATTTTCTGTCAGTGGAGAGGGTGAAGGTGAT
GCAACATACGGAAAACTTACCCTTAAATTTATTTGCACTACTGGAAAACTACCTGTTCCATGGCCAACAC
TTGTCACTACTTTCGCGTATGGTCTTCAATGCTTTGCGAGATACCCAGATCATATGAAACAGCATGACTT
TTTCAAGAGTGCCATGCCCGAAGGTTATGTACAGGAAAGAACTATATTTTTCAAAGATGACGGGAACTAC
AAGACACGTGCTGAAGTCAAGTTTGAAGGTGATACCCTTGTTAATAGAATCGAGTTAAAAGGTATTGATT
TTAAAGAAGATGGAAACATTCTTGGACACAAATTGGAATACAACTATAACTCACACAATGTATACATCAT
GGCAGACAAACAAAAGAATGGAATCAAAGTTAACTTCAAAATTAGACACAACATTGAAGATGGAAGCGTT
CAACTAGCAGACCATTATCAACAAAATACTCCAATTGGCGATGGCCCTGTCCTTTTACCAGACAACCATT
ACCTGTCCACACAATCTGCCCTTTCGAAAGATCCCAACGAAAAGAGAGACCACATGGTCCTTCTTGAGTT
TGTAACAGCTGCTGGGATTACACATGGCATGGATGAACTATACAAAGCTAGCATGACTGGTGGACAGCAA
ATGGGTCGCGGATCCGTGTCAAAGGCAACCGAACAAAACGACAAGCTCAAGCGGGCGATAATTATTTCAG
CAGTGCTGCATGTCATCTTATTTGCGGCGCTGATCTGGAGTTCGTTCGATGAGAATATAGAAGCTTCAGC
CGGAGGCGGCATTTCTGTCACGATGGTTACGCCTGCTGATCTCGAACCGCCACAAGCCGTTCAGCCGCCA
CCGGAGCCGGTGGTAGAGCCAGAACCGGAACCTGAGCCGATCCCCGAACCGCCAAAAGAAGCACCGGTGG
TCATTGAAAAGCCGAAGCCGAAACCTAAGCCAAAACCGAAGCCGGTGAAAAAGGTACAGGAGCAGCCAAA
ACGCGATGTCAAACCCGTAGAGTCGCGTCCGGCATCACCGTTTGAAAATACGGCACCGGCACGCCTGACA
TCAAGTACAGCAACGGGGGGAGGGGCGAAAGGGAACAATGCTTCGCCTGCCGGGAGTGGTAATACTAAAA
ACAATGGCGCATCAGGGGCCGATATCAATAACTATGCCGGGCAGATTAAATCTGCTATCGAAAGTAAGTT
CTATGACGCATCGTCCTATGCAGGCAAAACCTGTACGCTGCGCATAAAACTGGCACCCGATGGTATGTTA
CTGGATATCAAACCTGAAGGTGGCGATCCCGCACTTTGTCAGGCTGCGTTGGCAGCAGCTAAACTTGCGA
AGATCCCGAAACCACCAAGCCAGGCAGTATATGAAGTGTTCAAAAACGCGCCATTGGACTTCAAACCGTA
AGTCGACCTGCAGGCATGCAAGCTTGGCTGTTTTGGCGGATGAGAGAAGATTTTCAGCCTGATACAGATT
AAATCAGAACGCAGAAGCGGTCTGATAAAACAGAATTTGCCTGGCGGCAGTAGCGCGGTGGTCCCACCTG
ACCCCATGCCGAACTCAGAAGTGAAACGCCGTAGCGCCGATGGTAGTGTGGGGTCTCCCCATGCGAGAGT
AGGGAACTGCCAGGCATCAAATAAAACGAAAGGCTCAGTCGAAAGACTGGGCCTTTCGTTTTATCTGTTG
TTTGTCGGTGAACGCTCTCCTGAGTAGGACAAATCCGCCGGGAGCGGATTTGAACGTTGCGAAGCAACGG
CCCGGAGGGTGGCGGGCAGGACGCCCGCCATAAACTGCCAGGCATCAAATTAAGCAGAAGGCCATCCTGA
CGGATGGCCTTTTTGCGTTTCTACAAACTCTTTTGTTTATTTTTCTAAATACATTCAAATATGTATCCGC
TCATGAGACAATAACCCTGATAAATGCTTCAATAATATTGAAAAAGGAAGAGTATGAGTATTCAACATTT
CCGTGTCGCCCTTATTCCCTTTTTTGCGGCATTTTGCCTTCCTGTTTTTGCTCACCCAGAAACGCTGGTG
AAAGTAAAAGATGCTGAAGATCAGTTGGGTGCACGAGTGGGTTACATCGAACTGGATCTCAACAGCGGTA
AGATCCTTGAGAGTTTTCGCCCCGAAGAACGTTTTCCAATGATGAGCACTTTTAAAGTTCTGCTATGTGG
CGCGGTATTATCCCGTGTTGACGCCGGGCAAGAGCAACTCGGTCGCCGCATACACTATTCTCAGAATGAC
TTGGTTGAGTACTCACCAGTCACAGAAAAGCATCTTACGGATGGCATGACAGTAAGAGAATTATGCAGTG
CTGCCATAACCATGAGTGATAACACTGCGGCCAACTTACTTCTGACAACGATCGGAGGACCGAAGGAGCT
AACCGCTTTTTTGCACAACATGGGGGATCATGTAACTCGCCTTGATCGTTGGGAACCGGAGCTGAATGAA
GCCATACCAAACGACGAGCGTGACACCACGATGCCTGTAGCAATGGCAACAACGTTGCGCAAACTATTAA
CTGGCGAACTACTTACTCTAGCTTCCCGGCAACAATTAATAGACTGGATGGAGGCGGATAAAGTTGCAGG
ACCACTTCTGCGCTCGGCCCTTCCGGCTGGCTGGTTTATTGCTGATAAATCTGGAGCCGGTGAGCGTGGG
TCTCGCGGTATCATTGCAGCACTGGGGCCAGATGGTAAGCCCTCCCGTATCGTAGTTATCTACACGACGG
GGAGTCAGGCAACTATGGATGAACGAAATAGACAGATCGCTGAGATAGGTGCCTCACTGATTAAGCATTG
GTAACTGTCAGACCAAGTTTACTCATATATACTTTAGATTGATT
[125 nt withheld, positions 4315-4439]
C
[141 nt withheld, positions 4441-4581]
CCTTTGACGTTGGAGTCCACGTTCTTT
[37 nt withheld, positions 4609-4645]
ACCCTATCTCGGGCTATTCTTTTGATTTATAAGGGATTTTGCCGATTTCGGCCTATTGGTTAAAAAATGA
GCTGATTTAACAAAAATTTAACGCGAATTTTAACAAAATATTAACGTTTACAATTTAAAAGGATCTAGGT
GAAGATCCTTTTTGATAATCTCATGACCAAAATCCCTTAACGTGAGTTTTCGTTCCACTGAGCGTCAGAC
CCCGTAGAAAAGATCAAAGGATCTTCTTGAGATCCTTTTTTTCTGCGCGTAATCTGCTGCTTGCAAACAA
AAAAACCACCGCTACCAGCGGTGGTTTGTTTGCCGGATCAAGAGCTACCAACTCTTTTTCCGAAGGTAAC
TGGCTTCAGCAGAGCGCAGATACCAAATACTGTCCTTCTAGTGTAGCCGTAGTTAGGCCACCACTTCAAG
AACTCTGTAGCACCGCCTACATACCTCGCTCTGCTAATCCTGTTACCAGTGGCTGCTGCCAGTGGCGATA
AGTCGTGTCTTACCGGGTTGGACTCAAGACGATAGTTACCGGATAAGGCGCAGCGGTCGGGCTGAACGGG
GGGTTCGTGCACACAGCCCAGCTTGGAGCGAACGACCTACACCGAACTGAGATACCTACAGCGTGAGCTA
TGAGAAAGCGCCACGCTTCCCGAAGGGAGAAAGGCGGACAGGTATCCGGTAAGCGGCAGGGTCGGAACAG
GAGAGCGCACGAGGGAGCTTCCAGGGGGAAACGCCTGGTATCTTTATAGTCCTGTCGGGTTTCGCCACCT
CTGACTTGAGCGTCGATTTTTGTGATGCTCGTCAGGGGGGCGGAGCCTATGGAAAAACGCCAGCAACGCG
GCCTTTTTACGGTTCCTGGCCTTTTGCTGGCCTTTTGCTCACATGTTCTTTCCTGCGTTATCCCCTGATT
CTGTGGATAACCGTATTACCGCCTTTGAGTGAGCTGATACCGCTCGCCGCAGCCGAACGACCGAGCGCAG
CGAGTCAGTGAGCGAGGAAGCGGAAGAGCGCCTGATGCGGTATTTTCTCCTTACGCATCTGTGCGGTATT
TCACACCGCATAGGGTCATGGCTGCGCCCCGACACCCGCCAACACCCGCTGACGCGCCCTGACGGGCTTG
TCTGCTCCCGGCATCCGCTTACAGACAAGCTGTGACCGTCTCCGGGAGCTGCATGTGTCAGAGGTTTTCA
CCGTCATCACCGAAACGCGCGAGGCAGAAGGAGATGGCGCCCAACAGTCCCCCGGCCACGGGGCCTGCCA
CCATACCCACGCCGAAACAAGCGCTCATGAGCCCGAAGTGGCGAGCCCGATCTTCCCCATCGGTGATGTC
GGCGATATAGGCGCCAGCAACCGCACCTGTGGCGCCGGTGATGCCGGCCACGATGCGTCCGGCGTAGAGG
ATCTGCTCATGTTTGACAGCTTATC
Features (pLannotate 1.2.2; 18 found; start..end, strand, type, name):
     96..974     -  CDS            araC: L-arabinose regulatory protein; araC
   1001..1285    +  promoter       araBAD promoter: araBAD; promoter of the L-arabinose operon of E. coli; the araC regulatory gene is transcribed in the opposite direction (Guzman et al., 1995)
   1322..1342    +  misc_feature   MCS (fragment): pUC18/19 multiple cloning site
   1363..2076    +  CDS            GFPmut2: GFPmut2 is a basic (constitutively fluorescent) green fluorescent protein published in 1996, derived from Aequorea victoria. It is reported to be a very rapidly-maturing weak dimer.
   2077..2106    +  CDS            T7 tag (gene 10 leader) (fragment): leader peptide from bacteriophage T7 gene 10 promotes efficient translation in E. coli
   2161..2550    +  CDS            tonB (fragment): TONB_ECOLI - Also known as exbA. Experimental evidence at protein level: Swiss-Prot protein existence level 1. Interacts with outer membrane receptor proteins that carry out high-affinity binding and energy dependent uptake into the periplasmic space of specific substrates such as cobalamin, and various iron compounds (such as iron dicitrate, enterochelin, aerobactin, etc.). In the absence of TonB these receptors bind their substrates but do not carry out active transport. TonB also interacts with some colicins and is involved in the energy-dependent, irreversible steps of bacteriophages phi 8
   2871..2895    +  misc_feature   MCS (fragment): pUC18/19 multiple cloning site
   2979..3094    +  ncRNA          5S rRNA: Accession: RF00001 - 5S ribosomal RNA
   3098..3184    +  terminator     rrnB T1 terminator: Escherichia coli rrnB; transcription terminator T1 from the E. coli rrnB gene
   3276..3303    +  terminator     rrnB T2 terminator: transcription terminator T2 from the E. coli rrnB gene
   3322..3413    +  promoter       AmpR promoter: bla
   3414..4274    +  CDS            AmpR: β-lactamase; bla; confers resistance to ampicillin, carbenicillin, and related antibiotics
   4316..4696    +  rep_origin     M13 ori (sequence partly withheld): M13 bacteriophage origin of replication; arrow indicates direction of (+) strand synthesis
   4882..5470    +  rep_origin     ori: high-copy-number ColE1/pMB1/pBR322/pUC origin of replication
   5656..5707    -  misc_feature   bom (fragment): basis of mobility region from pBR322
   5823..5862    -  CDS            rop (fragment): Rop protein, which maintains plasmids at low copy number; rop
   5863..6048    -  CDS            TcR (fragment): tetracycline efflux protein; tet; confers resistance to tetracycline
   6058..6       +  promoter       tet promoter (fragment) (across the origin): E. coli promoter for tetracycline efflux protein gene
