[The description below was written by a language model from this plasmid's Addgene catalogue record and pLannotate feature annotations shown in this document.]
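Description:
pDWJ18 is a bacterial expression plasmid built on the pBAD24 backbone for arabinose-inducible production of a fusion protein the record calls GFP-ABA in E. coli. It replicates from a ColE1/pMB1-type origin and is selected with ampicillin through the β-lactamase (AmpR) gene and its own promoter. An M13 phage origin is also present, along with backbone remnants inherited from pBR322: fragments of bom, rop, the tetracycline resistance gene and the tet promoter. These are annotated only as fragments, so they are unlikely to be functional. The copy number is listed as unknown.

Expression is driven by the araBAD promoter, with the divergently transcribed araC regulator encoded on the same plasmid, so transcription is repressed without L-arabinose and can be titrated by adding it. Downstream, the annotated reading frame begins with GFPmut2, a rapidly maturing green fluorescent protein, followed directly by a short fragment matching the T7 gene 10 leader tag, which probably serves as a linker. A fragment of E. coli tonB follows. The stated insert is about 1.5 kb, and roughly 300 bp after the tonB match is left unannotated, so the feature table does not account for the whole insert. The record does not define "ABA" or say which domains make up the chimera. The 5S rRNA segment and the rrnB T1 and T2 terminators end transcription.

The associated publication concerns force transduction through the E. coli cell envelope, which suggests the plasmid is used to express a fluorescently labelled TonB-derived protein at controlled levels for imaging or functional studies.
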