Addgene plasmid #207601: pDWJ18
Purpose: GFP-ABA expression
Depositing lab: Colin Kleanthous. Depositing organization: University of Oxford. Publication: Tunable force transduction through the Escherichia coli cell envelope. Williams-Jones DP, Webby MN, Press CE, Gradon JM, Armstrong SR, Szczepaniak J, Kleanthous C. Proc Natl Acad Sci U S A. 2023 Nov 21;120(47):e2306707120. doi: 10.1073/pnas.2306707120. Epub 2023 Nov 16. PubMed 37972066.
Backbone
  Vector backbone: pBAD24
  Vector type: Bacterial Expression
Growth in bacteria
  Bacterial resistance: Ampicillin, 100 μg/mL
  Growth temperature: 37°C
  Growth strain: DH5alpha
  Copy number: Unknown
Gene/Insert
  Gene/Insert name: GFP-ABA
  Species: E. coli
  Insert size (bp): 1509
  Cloning method: Ligation Independent Cloning
Terms and licenses: Academic/Nonprofit Terms; Industry Terms: Not Available to Industry
How to cite: pDWJ18 was a gift from Colin Kleanthous (Addgene plasmid # 207601 ; http://n2t.net/addgene:207601 ; RRID:Addgene_207601)
